Addgene plasmid #28101: FLAG-Cdk9 T186A
Depositing lab: Andrew Rice. Depositing organization: Baylor College of Medicine. Publication: Phosphatase PPM1A regulates phosphorylation of Thr-186 in the Cdk9 T-loop. Wang Y, Dow EC, Liang YY, Ramakrishnan R, Liu H, Sung TL, Lin X, Rice AP. J Biol Chem. 2008 Nov 28. 283(48):33578-84. 10.1074/jbc.M807495200 PubMed 18829461.
Backbone
  Vector backbone: pFLAG-CMV2
  Backbone manufacturer: Sigma
  Backbone size w/o insert (bp): 4700
  Vector type: Mammalian Expression, Bacterial Expression
Growth in bacteria
  Bacterial resistance: Ampicillin, 100 μg/mL
  Growth temperature: 37°C
  Growth strain: DH5alpha
  Copy number: High Copy
Gene/Insert
  Gene/Insert name: Cdk9 (alt name: Cdk9-42k)
  Species: H. sapiens (human)
  Insert size (bp): 1057
  Mutation: Contains a T186A mutation in Cdk9
  Entrez Gene: CDK9 (a.k.a. C-2k, CDC2L4, CTK1, PITALRE, TAK)
  Tag / fusion protein: FLAG (N terminal on backbone)
  Cloning method: Restriction Enzyme; 5′ cloning site NotI (not destroyed); 3′ cloning site BamHI (not destroyed)
  Sequencing primers: 5′ CMV-F
Terms and licenses: Academic/Nonprofit Terms; Industry Terms: Not Available to Industry
Depositor comments: Expresses the Cdk9 42-kDa isoform
How to cite: FLAG-Cdk9 T186A was a gift from Andrew Rice (Addgene plasmid # 28101 ; http://n2t.net/addgene:28101 ; RRID:Addgene_28101)
