[The description below was written by a language model from this plasmid's Addgene catalogue record and pLannotate feature annotations shown in this document.]
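Description:
FLAG-Cdk9 T186A is a mammalian expression plasmid built on the pFLAG-CMV2 backbone that produces the 42-kDa isoform of human CDK9 carrying a threonine-to-alanine substitution at residue 186. The coding sequence was inserted between NotI and BamHI sites, both retained, downstream of a FLAG epitope supplied by the backbone, so the protein is made with an N-terminal FLAG tag. The annotation software labels this short element as a fragment of 3xFLAG, which is consistent with a single FLAG unit. Transcription is driven by the human cytomegalovirus immediate early enhancer and promoter and is terminated by the human growth hormone polyadenylation signal. An SV40 enhancer/early promoter region lies downstream of the cassette, but no mammalian selection marker is annotated, so the plasmid appears suited to transient transfection. In E. coli it is maintained through a high-copy ColE1/pUC-type origin with ampicillin resistance from the bla gene. An f1 origin and remnants of lac elements (lacZα and lacI fragments, lac promoter and operator) plus a T7 promoter are also present as backbone features.

CDK9 is the kinase subunit of positive transcription elongation factor b (P-TEFb), which pairs with cyclin T and promotes productive elongation by RNA polymerase II. Thr-186 lies in the kinase T-loop, and the associated study concerns regulation of its phosphorylation by the phosphatase PPM1A. Replacing it with alanine gives a form that cannot be phosphorylated at this position, useful as a comparison to wild-type CDK9 in transfected cells, with the FLAG tag allowing detection or immunoprecipitation. The listed insert size is slightly shorter than the annotated CDK9 coding region.
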