Features (pLannotate 1.2.2; 16 found; start..end, strand, type, name):
      4..158     -  CDS            lacZα (fragment): LacZα fragment of β-galactosidase; lacZ fragment
    318..697     +  enhancer       CMV enhancer: human cytomegalovirus immediate early enhancer
    699..898     +  promoter       CMV promoter: human cytomegalovirus (CMV) immediate early promoter
    936..956     +  CDS            3xFLAG (fragment): three tandem FLAG® epitope tags
    973..2088    +  CDS            CDK9: CDK9_HUMAN - Also known as CDC2L4, TAK. Experimental evidence at protein level: Swiss-Prot protein existence level 1. Protein kinase involved in the regulation of transcription (PubMed:10574912, PubMed:10757782, PubMed:11145967, PubMed:11575923, PubMed:11809800, PubMed:11884399, PubMed:14701750, PubMed:16109376, PubMed:16109377, PubMed:20930849, PubMed:28426094). Member of the cyclin-dependent kinase pair (CDK9/cyclin-T) complex, also called positive transcription elongation factor b (P-TEFb), which facilitates the transition from abortive to productive elongation by phosphorylating the CTD (C
   2099..2721    +  polyA_signal   hGH poly(A) signal: human growth hormone polyadenylation signal
   2750..3079    +  promoter       SV40 promoter: SV40 enhancer and early promoter
   3118..3136    -  promoter       T7 promoter: promoter for bacteriophage T7 RNA polymerase
   3174..3190    -  protein_bind   lac operator: The lac repressor binds to the lac operator to inhibit transcription in E. coli. This inhibition can be relieved by adding lactose or isopropyl-β-D-thiogalactopyranoside (IPTG). lac repressor encoded by lacI
   3198..3228    -  promoter       lac promoter: promoter for the E. coli lac operon
   3243..3264    -  protein_bind   CAP binding site: CAP binding activates transcription in the presence of cAMP. E. coli catabolite activator protein
   3277..3369    -  CDS            lacI (fragment): lac repressor; lacI; The lac repressor binds to the lac operator to inhibit transcription in E. coli. This inhibition can be relieved by adding lactose or isopropyl-β-D-thiogalactopyranoside (IPTG).
   3552..4140    -  rep_origin     ori: high-copy-number ColE1/pMB1/pBR322/pUC origin of replication
   4311..5171    -  CDS            AmpR: β-lactamase; bla; confers resistance to ampicillin, carbenicillin, and related antibiotics
   5172..5276    -  promoter       AmpR promoter: bla
   5303..5731    +  rep_origin     f1 ori (sequence partly withheld): f1 bacteriophage origin of replication; arrow indicates direction of (+) strand synthesis
>Addgene plasmid #28101 | FLAG-Cdk9 T186A | depositor full sequence | sequence record 13304 | Author sequence
CCATTCGCCATTCAGGCTGCGCAACTGTTGGGAAGGGCGATCGGTGCGGGCCTCTTCGCTATTACGCCAG
CTGGCGAAAGGGGGATGTGCTCCAAGGCGATTAAGTTGGGTAACGCCAGGGTTTTCCCAGTCACGACGTT
GTAAAACGACGGCCAGTGCCAAGCTGATCTATACATTGAATCAATATTGGCAATTAGCCATATTAGTCAT
TGGTTATATAGCATAAATCAATATTGGCTATTGGCCATTGCATACGTTGTATCTATATCATAATATGTAC
ATTTATATTGGCTCATGTCCAATATGACCGCCATGTTGACATTGATTATTGACTAGTTATTAATAGTAAT
CAATTACGGGGTCATTAGTTCATAGCCCATATATGGAGTTCCGCGTTACATAACTTACGGTAAATGGCCC
GCCTGGCTGACCGCCCAACGACCCCCGCCCATTGACGTCAATAATGACGTATGTTCCCATAGTAACGCCA
ATAGGGACTTTCCATTGACGTCAATGGGTGGAGTATTTACGGTAAACTGCCCACTTGGCAGTACATCAAG
TGTATCATATGCCAAGTCCGCCCCCTATTGACGTCAATGACGGTAAATGGCCCGCCTGGCATTATGCCCA
GTACATGACCTTACGGGACTTTCCTACTTGGCAGTACATCTACGTATTAGTCATCGCTATTACCATGGTG
ATGCGGTTTTGGCAGTACACCAATGGGCGTGGATAGCGGTTTGACTCACGGGGATTTCCAAGTCTCCACC
CCATTGACGTCAATGGGAGTTTGTTTTGGCACCAAAATCAACGGGACTTTCCAAAATGTCGTAATAACCC
CGCCCCGTTGACGCAAATGGGCGGTAGGCGTGTACGGTGGGAGGTCTATATAAGCAGAGCTCGTTTAGTG
AACCGTCAGAATTCAGATCTACCATGGACTACAAAGACGATGACGACAAGCTTGCGGCCGCGATGGCAAA
GCAGTACGACTCGGTGGAGTGCCCTTTTTGTGATGAAGTTTCCAAATACGAGAAGCTCGCCAAGATCGGC
CAAGGCACCTTCGGGGAGGTGTTCAAGGCCAGGCACCGCAAGACCGGCCAGAAGGTGGCTCTGAAGAAGG
TGCTGATGGAAAACGAGAAGGAGGGGTTCCCCATTACAGCCTTGCGGGAGATCAAGATCCTTCAGCTTCT
AAAACACGAGAATGTGGTCAACTTGATTGAGATTTGTCGAACCAAAGCTTCCCCCTATAACCGCTGCAAG
GGTAGTATATACCTGGTGTTCGACTTCTGCGAGCATGACCTTGCTGGGCTGTTGAGCAATGTTTTGGTCA
AGTTCACGCTGTCTGAGATCAAGAGGGTGATGCAGATGCTGCTTAACGGCCTCTACTACATCCACAGAAA
CAAGATCCTGCATAGGGACATGAAGGCTGCTAATGTGCTTATCACTCGTGATGGGGTCCTGAAGCTGGCA
GACTTTGGGCTGGCCCGGGCCTTCAGCCTGGCCAAGAACAGCCAGCCCAACCGCTACGCCAACCGTGTGG
TGACACTCTGGTACCGGCCCCCGGAGCTGTTGCTCGGGGAGCGGGACTACGGCCCCCCCATTGACCTGTG
GGGTGCTGGGTGCATCATGGCAGAGATGTGGACCCGCAGCCCCATCATGCAGGGCAACACGGAGCAGCAC
CAACTCGCCCTCATCAGTCAGCTCTGCGGCTCCATCACCCCTGAGGTGTGGCCAAACGTGGACAACTATG
AGCTGTACGAAAAGCTGGAGCTGGTCAAGGGCCAGAAGCGGAAGGTGAAGGACAGGCTGAAGGCCTATGT
GCGTGACCCATACGCACTGGACCTCATCGACAAGCTGCTGGTGCTGGACCCTGCCCAGCGCATCGACAGC
GATGACGCCCTCAACCACGACTTCTTCTGGTCCGACCCCATGCCCTCCGACCTCAAGGGCATGCTCTCCA
CCCACCTGACGTCCATGTTCGAGTACTTGGCACCACCGCGCCGGAAGGGCAGCCAGATCACCCAGCAGTC
CACCAACCAGAGTCGCAATCCCGCCACCACCAACCAGACGGAGTTTGAGCGCGTCTTCTGAGGATCCCGG
GTGGCATCCCTGTGACCCCTCCCCAGTGCCTCTCCTGGCCCTGGAAGTTGCCACTCCAGTGCCCACCAGC
CTTGTCCTAATAAAATTAAGTTGCATCATTTTGTCTGACTAGGTGTCCTTCTATAATATTATGGGGTGGA
GGGGGGTGGTATGGAGCAAGGGGCAAGTTGGGAAGACAACCTGTAGGGCCTGCGGGGTCTATTGGGAACC
AAGCTGGAGTGCAGTGGCACAATCTTGGCTCACTGCAATCTCCGCCTCCTGGGTTCAAGCGATTCTCCTG
CCTCAGCCTCCCGAGTTGTTGGGATTCCAGGCATGCATGACCAGGCTCAGCTAATTTTTGTTTTTTTGGT
AGAGACGGGGTTTCACCATATTGGCCAGGCTGGTCTCCAACTCCTAATCTCAGGTGATCTACCCACCTTG
GCCTCCCAAATTGCTGGGATTACAGGCGTGAACCACTGCTCCCTTCCCTGTCCTTCTGATTTTAAAATAA
CTATACCAGCAGGAGGACGTCCAGACACAGCATAGGCTACCTGGCCATGCCCAACCGGTGGGACATTTGA
GTTGCTTGCTTGGCACTGTCCTCTCATGCGTTGGGTCCACTCAGTAGATGCCTGTTGAATTGGGTACGCG
GCCAGCTTGGCTGTGGAATGTGTGTCAGTTAGGGTGTGGAAAGTCCCCAGGCTCCCCAGCAGGCAGAAGT
ATGCAAAGCATGCATCTCAATTAGTCAGCAACCAGGTGTGGAAAGTCCCCAGGCTCCCCAGCAGGCAGAA
GTATGCAAAGCATGCATCTCAATTAGTCAGCAACCATAGTCCCGCCCCTAACTCCGCCCATCCCGCCCCT
AACTCCGCCCAGTTCCGCCCATTCTCCGCCCCATGGCTGACTAATTTTTTTTATTTATGCAGAGGCCGAG
GCCGCCTCGGCCTCTGAGCTATTCCAGAAGTAGTGAGGAGGCTTTTTTGGAGGCCTAGGCTTTTGCAAAA
AGCTCCTCGAGGAACTGAAAAACCAGAAAGTTAATTCCCTATAGTGAGTCGTATTAAATTCGTAATCATG
TCATAGCTGTTTCCTGTGTGAAATTGTTATCCGCTCACAATTCCACACAACATACGAGCCGGAAGCATAA
AGTGTAAAGCCTGGGGTGCCTAATGAGTGAGCTAACTCACATTAATTGCGTTGCGCTCACTGCCCGCTTT
CCAGTCGGGAAACCTGTCGTGCCAGCTGCATTAATGAATCGGCCAACGCGCGGGGAGAGGCGGTTTGCGT
ATTGGGCGCTCTTCCGCTTCCTCGCTCACTGACTCGCTGCGCTCGGTCGTTCGGCTGCGGCGAGCGGTAT
CAGCTCACTCAAAGGCGGTAATACGGTTATCCACAGAATCAGGGGATAACGCAGGAAAGAACATGTGAGC
AAAAGGCCAGCAAAAGGCCAGGAACCGTAAAAAGGCCGCGTTGCTGGCGTTTTTCCATAGGCTCCGCCCC
CCTGACGAGCATCACAAAAATCGACGCTCAAGTCAGAGGTGGCGAAACCCGACAGGACTATAAAGATACC
AGGCGTTTCCCCCTGGAAGCTCCCTCGTGCGCTCTCCTGTTCCGACCCTGCCGCTTACCGGATACCTGTC
CGCCTTTCTCCCTTCGGGAAGCGTGGCGCTTTCTCATAGCTCACGCTGTAGGTATCTCAGTTCGGTGTAG
GTCGTTCGCTCCAAGCTGGGCTGTGTGCACGAACCCCCCGTTCAGCCCGACCGCTGCGCCTTATCCGGTA
ACTATCGTCTTGAGTCCAACCCGGTAAGACACGACTTATCGCCACTGGCAGCAGCCACTGGTAACAGGAT
TAGCAGAGCGAGGTATGTAGGCGGTGCTACAGAGTTCTTGAAGTGGTGGCCTAACTACGGCTACACTAGA
AGAACAGTATTTGGTATCTGCGCTCTGCTGAAGCCAGTTACCTTCGGAAAAAGAGTTGGTAGCTCTTGAT
CCGGCAAACAAACCACCGCTGGTAGCGGTGGTTTTTTTGTTTGCAAGCAGCAGATTACGCGCAGAAAAAA
AGGATCTCAAGAAGATCCTTTGATCTTTTCTACGGGGTCTGACGCTCAGTGGAACGAAAACTCACGTTAA
GGGATTTTGGTCATGAGATTATCAAAAAGGATCTTCACCTAGATCCTTTTAAATTAAAAATGAAGTTTTA
AATCAATCTAAAGTATATATGAGTAAACTTGGTCTGACAGTTACCAATGCTTAATCAGTGAGGCACCTAT
CTCAGCGATCTGTCTATTTCGTTCATCCATAGTTGCCTGACTCCCCGTCGTGTAGATAACTACGATACGG
GAGGGCTTACCATCTGGCCCCAGTGCTGCAATGATACCGCGAGACCCACGCTCACCGGCTCCAGATTTAT
CAGCAATAAACCAGCCAGCCGGAAGGGCCGAGCGCAGAAGTGGTCCTGCAACTTTATCCGCCTCCATCCA
GTCTATTAATTGTTGCCGGGAAGCTAGAGTAAGTAGTTCGCCAGTTAATAGTTTGCGCAACGTTGTTGCC
ATTGCTACAGGCATCGTGGTGTCACGCTCGTCGTTTGGTATGGCTTCATTCAGCTCCGGTTCCCAACGAT
CAAGGCGAGTTACATGATCCCCCATGTTGTGCAAAAAAGCGGTTAGCTCCTTCGGTCCTCCGATCGTTGT
CAGAAGTAAGTTGGCCGCAGTGTTATCACTCATGGTTATGGCAGCACTGCATAATTCTCTTACTGTCATG
CCATCCGTAAGATGCTTTTCTGTGACTGGTGAGTACTCAACCAAGTCATTCTGAGAATAGTGTATGCGGC
GACCGAGTTGCTCTTGCCCGGCGTCAATACGGGATAATACCGCGCCACATAGCAGAACTTTAAAAGTGCT
CATCATTGGAAAACGTTCTTCGGGGCGAAAACTCTCAAGGATCTTACCGCTGTTGAGATCCAGTTCGATG
TAACCCACTCGTGCACCCAACTGATCTTCAGCATCTTTTACTTTCACCAGCGTTTCTGGGTGAGCAAAAA
CAGGAAGGCAAAATGCCGCAAAAAAGGGAATAAGGGCGACACGGAAATGTTGAATACTCATACTCTTCCT
TTTTCAATATTATTGAAGCATTTATCAGGGTTATTGTCTCATGAGCGGATACATATTTGAATGTATTTAG
AAAAATAAACAAATAGGGGTTCCGCGCACATTTCCCCGAAAAGTGCCACCTG
[124 nt withheld, positions 5303-5426]
C
[91 nt withheld, positions 5428-5518]
A
[49 nt withheld, positions 5520-5568]
CCTTTGACGTTGGAGTCCACGTTCTTT
[37 nt withheld, positions 5596-5632]
ACCCTATCTCGGTCTATTCTTTTGATTTATAAGGGATTTTGCCGATTTCGGCCTATTGGTTAAAAAATGA
GCTGATTTAACAAAAATTTAACGCGAATTTTAACAAAATATTAACGCTTACAATTT
