>Addgene plasmid #28101 | FLAG-Cdk9 T186A | addgene partial sequence | sequence record 34406 | 28101 with CMV-F
CAGAGCTCGTTTAGTGAACCGTCAGAATTCAGATCTACCATGGACTACAAAGACGATGACGACAAGCTTG
CGGCCGCGATGGCAAAGCAGTACGACTCGGTGGAGTGCCCTTTTTGTGATGAAGTTTCCAAATACGAGAA
GCTCGCCAAGATCGGCCAAGGCACCTTCGGGGAGGTGTTCAAGGCCAGGCACCGCAAGACCGGCCAGAAG
GTGGCTCTGAAGAAGGTGCTGATGGAAAACGAGAAGGAGGGGTTCCCCATTACAGCCTTGCGGGAGATCA
AGATCCTTCAGCTTCTAAAACACGAGAATGTGGTCAACTTGATTGAGATTTGTCGAACCAAAGCTTCCCC
CTATAACCGCTGCAAGGGTAGTATATACCTGGTGTTCGACTTCTGCGAGCATGACCTTGCTGGGCTGTTG
AGCAATGTTTTGGTCAAGTTCACGCTGTCTGAGATCAAGAGGGTGATGCAGATGCTGCTTAACGGCCTCT
ACTACATCCACAGAAACAAGATCCTGCATAGGGACATGAAGGCTGCTAATGTGCTTATCACTCGTGATGG
GGTCCTGAAGCTGGCAGACTTTGGGCTGGCCCGGGCCTTCAGCCTGGCCAAGAACAGCCAGCCCAACCGC
TACGCCAACCGTGTGGTGACACTCTGGTACCGGCCCCCGGAGCTGTTGCTCGGGGAGCGGGACTACGGCC
CCCCCATTGACCTGTGGGGTGCTGGGTGCATCATGGCAGAGATGTGGACCCGCAGCCCCATCATGCAGGG
CAACACGGAGCAGCACCAACTCGCCCTCATCAGTCAGCTCTGCGGCTCCATCACCCCTGAGGTGTGGCCA
AACGTGGACAACTATGAGCTGTACG
